LOCUS       Exported 6883 bp ds-DNA circular SYN 12-MAY-2021
DEFINITION  Detect the long Mitochondria-Endoplasmic reticulum contact .
ACCESSION   .
VERSION     .
KEYWORDS    SPLICS Mt-ER Long P2A
SOURCE      synthetic DNA construct
  ORGANISM  synthetic DNA construct
REFERENCE   1 (bases 1 to 6883)
  AUTHORS   Vallese F, Catoni C, Cieri D, Barazzuol L, Ramirez O, Calore V,
            Bonora M, Giamogante F, Pinton P, Brini M, Cali T
  TITLE     An expanded palette of improved SPLICS reporters detects multiple
            organelle contacts in vitro and in vivo.
  JOURNAL   Nat Commun. 2020 Nov 27;11(1):6069. doi: 10.1038/s41467-020-19892-6.
  PUBMED    33247103
REFERENCE   2 (bases 1 to 6883)
  AUTHORS   .
  TITLE     Direct Submission
  JOURNAL   Exported May 12, 2021 from SnapGene Server 1.1.58
            http://www.snapgene.com
FEATURES             Location/Qualifiers
     source          1..6883
                     /organism="synthetic DNA construct"
                     /mol_type="other DNA"
     primer_bind     complement(32..51)
                     /label=pRS-marker
                     /note="pRS vectors, use to sequence yeast selectable
                     marker"
     enhancer        223..602
                     /label=CMV enhancer
                     /note="human cytomegalovirus immediate early enhancer"
     promoter        603..806
                     /label=CMV promoter
                     /note="human cytomegalovirus (CMV) immediate early
                     promoter"
     primer_bind     757..777
                     /label=CMV-F
                     /note="Human CMV immediate early promoter, forward primer"
     primer_bind     851..870
                     /label=T7
                     /note="T7 promoter, forward primer"
     promoter        851..869
                     /label=T7 promoter
                     /note="promoter for bacteriophage T7 RNA polymerase"
     CDS             910..957
                     /codon_start=1
                     /product="11th beta-strand of superfolder GFP"
                     /label=GFP11
                     /note="associates with GFP(1-10), consisting of the first
                     10 beta-strands, to reconstitute fluorescent GFP (Cabantous
                     et al., 2005; Kamiyama et al., 2016)"
                     /translation="RDHMVLHEYVNAAGIT"
     CDS             994..1260
                     /codon_start=1
                     /product="FKBP-rapamycin binding domain of human FRAP"
                     /label=FRB
                     /translation="MWHEGLEEASRLYFGERNVKGMFEVLEPLHAMMERGPQTLKETSF
                     NQAYGRDLMEAQEWCRKYMKSGNVKDLTQAWDLYYHVFRRISKQ"
     CDS             1585..1641
                     /codon_start=1
                     /product="2A peptide from porcine teschovirus-1
                     polyprotein"
                     /label=P2A
                     /note="Eukaryotic ribosomes fail to insert a peptide bond
                     between the Gly and Pro residues, yielding separate
                     polypeptides."
                     /translation="ATNFSLLKQAGDVEENPGP"
     promoter        complement(2424..2442)
                     /label=SP6 promoter
                     /note="promoter for bacteriophage SP6 RNA polymerase"
     primer_bind     complement(2425..2442)
                     /label=SP6
                     /note="SP6 promoter, forward primer"
     primer_bind     complement(2462..2479)
                     /label=BGH-rev
                     /note="Bovine growth hormone terminator, reverse primer.
                     Also called BGH reverse"
     polyA_signal    2468..2692
                     /label=bGH poly(A) signal
                     /note="bovine growth hormone polyadenylation signal"
     rep_origin      2738..3166
                     /direction=RIGHT
                     /label=f1 ori
                     /note="f1 bacteriophage origin of replication; arrow
                     indicates direction of (+) strand synthesis"
     primer_bind     complement(2825..2844)
                     /label=F1ori-R
                     /note="F1 origin, reverse primer"
     primer_bind     3035..3056
                     /label=F1ori-F
                     /note="F1 origin, forward primer"
     primer_bind     complement(3175..3195)
                     /label=pBABE 3'
                     /note="SV40 enhancer, reverse primer for pBABE vectors"
     promoter        3180..3509
                     /label=SV40 promoter
                     /note="SV40 enhancer and early promoter"
     rep_origin      3360..3495
                     /label=SV40 ori
                     /note="SV40 origin of replication"
     primer_bind     3422..3441
                     /label=SV40pro-F
                     /note="SV40 promoter/origin, forward primer"
     CDS             3576..4370
                     /codon_start=1
                     /gene="aph(3')-II (or nptII)"
                     /product="aminoglycoside phosphotransferase from Tn5"
                     /label=NeoR/KanR
                     /note="confers resistance to neomycin, kanamycin, and G418
                     (Geneticin(R))"
                     /translation="MIEQDGLHAGSPAAWVERLFGYDWAQQTIGCSDAAVFRLSAQGRP
                     VLFVKTDLSGALNELQDEAARLSWLATTGVPCAAVLDVVTEAGRDWLLLGEVPGQDLLS
                     SHLAPAEKVSIMADAMRRLHTLDPATCPFDHQAKHRIERARTRMEAGLVDQDDLDEEHQ
                     GLAPAELFARLKARMPDGEDLVVTHGDACLPNIMVENGRFSGFIDCGRLGVADRYQDIA
                     LATRDIAEELGGEWADRFLVLYGIAAPDSQRIAFYRLLDEFF"
     primer_bind     complement(3630..3649)
                     /label=Neo-R
                     /note="Neomycin resistance gene, reverse primer"
     primer_bind     4240..4259
                     /label=Neo-F
                     /note="Neomycin resistance gene, forward primer"
     polyA_signal    4544..4665
                     /label=SV40 poly(A) signal
                     /note="SV40 polyadenylation signal"
     primer_bind     complement(4581..4600)
                     /label=SV40pA-R
                     /note="SV40 polyA, reverse primer"
     primer_bind     4635..4654
                     /label=EBV-rev
                     /note="SV40 polyA terminator, reverse primer"
     primer_bind     complement(4714..4730)
                     /label=M13 rev
                     /note="common sequencing primer, one of multiple similar
                     variants"
     primer_bind     complement(4714..4730)
                     /label=M13 Reverse
                     /note="In lacZ gene. Also called M13-rev"
     primer_bind     complement(4727..4749)
                     /label=M13/pUC Reverse
                     /note="In lacZ gene"
     protein_bind    4738..4754
                     /label=lac operator
                     /bound_moiety="lac repressor encoded by lacI"
                     /note="The lac repressor binds to the lac operator to
                     inhibit transcription in E. coli. This inhibition can be
                     relieved by adding lactose or
                     isopropyl-beta-D-thiogalactopyranoside (IPTG)."
     promoter        complement(4762..4792)
                     /label=lac promoter
                     /note="promoter for the E. coli lac operon"
     protein_bind    4807..4828
                     /label=CAP binding site
                     /bound_moiety="E. coli catabolite activator protein"
                     /note="CAP binding activates transcription in the presence
                     of cAMP."
     primer_bind     complement(4945..4962)
                     /label=L4440
                     /note="L4440 vector, forward primer"
     rep_origin      complement(5116..5704)
                     /direction=LEFT
                     /label=ori
                     /note="high-copy-number ColE1/pMB1/pBR322/pUC origin of
                     replication"
     primer_bind     complement(5196..5215)
                     /label=pBR322ori-F
                     /note="pBR322 origin, forward primer"
     CDS             complement(5875..6735)
                     /codon_start=1
                     /gene="bla"
                     /product="beta-lactamase"
                     /label=AmpR
                     /note="confers resistance to ampicillin, carbenicillin, and
                     related antibiotics"
                     /translation="MSIQHFRVALIPFFAAFCLPVFAHPETLVKVKDAEDQLGARVGYI
                     ELDLNSGKILESFRPEERFPMMSTFKVLLCGAVLSRIDAGQEQLGRRIHYSQNDLVEYS
                     PVTEKHLTDGMTVRELCSAAITMSDNTAANLLLTTIGGPKELTAFLHNMGDHVTRLDRW
                     EPELNEAIPNDERDTTMPVAMATTLRKLLTGELLTLASRQQLIDWMEADKVAGPLLRSA
                     LPAGWFIADKSGAGERGSRGIIAALGPDGKPSRIVVIYTTGSQATMDERNRQIAEIGAS
                     LIKHW"
     primer_bind     6498..6517
                     /label=Amp-R
                     /note="Ampicillin resistance gene, reverse primer"
     promoter        complement(6736..6840)
                     /gene="bla"
                     /label=AmpR promoter
ORIGIN
        1 gatctcccga tcccctatgg tgcactctca gtacaatctg ctctgatgcc gcatagttaa
       61 gccagtatct gctccctgct tgtgtgttgg aggtcgctga gtagtgcgcg agcaaaattt
      121 aagctacaac aaggcaaggc ttgaccgaca attgcatgaa gaatctgctt agggttaggc
      181 gttttgcgct gcttcgcgat gtacgggcca gatatacgcg ttgacattga ttattgacta
      241 gttattaata gtaatcaatt acggggtcat tagttcatag cccatatatg gagttccgcg
      301 ttacataact tacggtaaat ggcccgcctg gctgaccgcc caacgacccc cgcccattga
      361 cgtcaataat gacgtatgtt cccatagtaa cgccaatagg gactttccat tgacgtcaat
      421 gggtggagta tttacggtaa actgcccact tggcagtaca tcaagtgtat catatgccaa
      481 gtacgccccc tattgacgtc aatgacggta aatggcccgc ctggcattat gcccagtaca
      541 tgaccttatg ggactttcct acttggcagt acatctacgt attagtcatc gctattacca
      601 tggtgatgcg gttttggcag tacatcaatg ggcgtggata gcggtttgac tcacggggat
      661 ttccaagtct ccaccccatt gacgtcaatg ggagtttgtt ttggcaccaa aatcaacggg
      721 actttccaaa atgtcgtaac aactccgccc cattgacgca aatgggcggt aggcgtgtac
      781 ggtgggaggt ctatataagc agagctctct ggctaactag agaacccact gcttactggc
      841 ttatcgaaat taatacgact cactataggg agacccaagc ttggtaccga gctcggatcc
      901 gccaccatgc gggaccacat ggtgctgcac gagtacgtga acgccgctgg catcacaggc
      961 ggagatggcg gatctggcgg cggaagcaaa ctgatgtggc acgagggact ggaagaggcc
     1021 agcagactgt acttcggcga gcggaacgtg aagggcatgt tcgaggtgct ggaacccctg
     1081 cacgccatga tggaaagagg cccccagacc ctgaaagaga caagcttcaa ccaggcctac
     1141 ggccgggacc tgatggaagc ccaggaatgg tgccggaagt acatgaagtc cggcaatgtg
     1201 aaggacctga cacaggcctg ggacctgtac taccacgtgt tccggcggat cagcaagcag
     1261 ggctctgaag ccgccgctag agaagctgct gctagaggcg gagcttctgg cgctggcgca
     1321 ggcgctgggg ccatcctgaa tagcagagtg ttcctggccc tgcccatcat catggtggtg
     1381 gccttcagca tgtgcatcat ctgcctgctg atggccggcg acacctggac agagacactg
     1441 gcctacgtgc tgttctgggg cgtggccagc atcggcacct ttttcatcat cctgtacaac
     1501 ggcaaggact tcgtggacgc ccccaggctg gtgcagaaag agaagatcga ccccgggctt
     1561 aaggagctcg catgcggaag cggagctact aacttcagcc tgctgaagca ggctggagac
     1621 gtggaggaga accctggacc tagatctgaa ttcatggtgg gccggaacag cgccatcgcc
     1681 gcgggcgtgt gcggtgccct cttcataggg tactgcatct actttgaccg caaaaggcgg
     1741 agtgacccca actccaaagg agaagaactg tttaccggcg tggtgccaat tctcgtggaa
     1801 ctggatggcg atgtgaatgg ccacaaattt tctgtcagag gagagggtga aggtgatgcc
     1861 acaatcggaa agctcaccct gaaattcatc tgcaccactg gaaagctccc tgtgccatgg
     1921 ccaacactgg tcactaccct gacctacggc gtgcagtgct tttccagata cccagaccat
     1981 atgaagaggc atgacttttt caagagcgcc atgcccgagg gctatgtgca ggagagaacc
     2041 atctctttca aagatgacgg gaaatacaag acccgcgctg tggtcaagtt cgaaggagac
     2101 acactggtga atagaatcga gttgaagggc acagacttta aggaagatgg aaacattctc
     2161 ggccacaagc tggaatacaa ctttaactcc cacaatgtgt acatcacagc cgacaagcaa
     2221 aagaatggca tcaaggctaa cttcacagtc agacacaacg tcgaggatgg aagcgtgcag
     2281 ctggccgacc attatcaaca gaacactcca atcggcgacg gccctgtgct cctcccagac
     2341 aaccattacc tgtccaccca gacagtcctg agcaaagatc caaatgaaaa aggaacataa
     2401 ctcgagcctc tagagggccc tattctatag tgtcacctaa atgctagagc tcgctgatca
     2461 gcctcgactg tgccttctag ttgccagcca tctgttgttt gcccctcccc cgtgccttcc
     2521 ttgaccctgg aaggtgccac tcccactgtc ctttcctaat aaaatgagga aattgcatcg
     2581 cattgtctga gtaggtgtca ttctattctg gggggtgggg tggggcagga cagcaagggg
     2641 gaggattggg aagacaatag caggcatgct ggggatgcgg tgggctctat ggcttctgag
     2701 gcggaaagaa ccagctgggg ctctaggggg tatccccnnn nnnnnnnnnn nnnnnnnnnn
     2761 nnnnnnnnnn nnnnnnnnnn nnnnnnnnnn nnnnnnnnnn nnnnnnnnnn nnnnnnnnnn
     2821 nnnnnnnnnn nnnnnnnnnn nnnnnnnnnn nnnnnnnnnn ncnnnnnnnn nnnnnnnnnn
     2881 nnnnnnnnnn nnnnnnnnnn nnnnnnnnnn nnnnnnnnnn nnnnnnnnnn nnnnnnnnnn
     2941 nnnnnnnnnn nnnannnnnn nnnnnnnnnn nnnnnnnnnn nnnnnnnnnn nnnnnnnnnn
     3001 nnncctttga cgttggagtc cacgttcttt aatagtggac tcttgttcca aactggaaca
     3061 acactcaacc ctatctcggt ctattctttt gatttataag ggattttgcc gatttcggcc
     3121 tattggttaa aaaatgagct gatttaacaa aaatttaacg cgaattaatt ctgtggaatg
     3181 tgtgtcagtt agggtgtgga aagtccccag gctccccagc aggcagaagt atgcaaagca
     3241 tgcatctcaa ttagtcagca accaggtgtg gaaagtcccc aggctcccca gcaggcagaa
     3301 gtatgcaaag catgcatctc aattagtcag caaccatagt cccgccccta actccgccca
     3361 tcccgcccct aactccgccc agttccgccc attctccgcc ccatggctga ctaatttttt
     3421 ttatttatgc agaggccgag gccgcctctg cctctgagct attccagaag tagtgaggag
     3481 gcttttttgg aggcctaggc ttttgcaaaa agctcccggg agcttgtata tccattttcg
     3541 gatctgatca agagacagga tgaggatcgt ttcgcatgat tgaacaagat ggattgcacg
     3601 caggttctcc ggccgcttgg gtggagaggc tattcggcta tgactgggca caacagacaa
     3661 tcggctgctc tgatgccgcc gtgttccggc tgtcagcgca ggggcgcccg gttctttttg
     3721 tcaagaccga cctgtccggt gccctgaatg aactgcagga cgaggcagcg cggctatcgt
     3781 ggctggccac gacgggcgtt ccttgcgcag ctgtgctcga cgttgtcact gaagcgggaa
     3841 gggactggct gctattgggc gaagtgccgg ggcaggatct cctgtcatct caccttgctc
     3901 ctgccgagaa agtatccatc atggctgatg caatgcggcg gctgcatacg cttgatccgg
     3961 ctacctgccc attcgaccac caagcgaaac atcgcatcga gcgagcacgt actcggatgg
     4021 aagccggtct tgtcgatcag gatgatctgg acgaagagca tcaggggctc gcgccagccg
     4081 aactgttcgc caggctcaag gcgcgcatgc ccgacggcga ggatctcgtc gtgacccatg
     4141 gcgatgcctg cttgccgaat atcatggtgg aaaatggccg cttttctgga ttcatcgact
     4201 gtggccggct gggtgtggcg gaccgctatc aggacatagc gttggctacc cgtgatattg
     4261 ctgaagagct tggcggcgaa tgggctgacc gcttcctcgt gctttacggt atcgccgctc
     4321 ccgattcgca gcgcatcgcc ttctatcgcc ttcttgacga gttcttctga gcgggactct
     4381 ggggttcgaa atgaccgacc aagcgacgcc caacctgcca tcacgagatt tcgattccac
     4441 cgccgccttc tatgaaaggt tgggcttcgg aatcgttttc cgggacgccg gctggatgat
     4501 cctccagcgc ggggatctca tgctggagtt cttcgcccac cccaacttgt ttattgcagc
     4561 ttataatggt tacaaataaa gcaatagcat cacaaatttc acaaataaag catttttttc
     4621 actgcattct agttgtggtt tgtccaaact catcaatgta tcttatcatg tctgtatacc
     4681 gtcgacctct agctagagct tggcgtaatc atggtcatag ctgtttcctg tgtgaaattg
     4741 ttatccgctc acaattccac acaacatacg agccggaagc ataaagtgta aagcctgggg
     4801 tgcctaatga gtgagctaac tcacattaat tgcgttgcgc tcactgcccg ctttccagtc
     4861 gggaaacctg tcgtgccagc tgcattaatg aatcggccaa cgcgcgggga gaggcggttt
     4921 gcgtattggg cgctcttccg cttcctcgct cactgactcg ctgcgctcgg tcgttcggct
     4981 gcggcgagcg gtatcagctc actcaaaggc ggtaatacgg ttatccacag aatcagggga
     5041 taacgcagga aagaacatgt gagcaaaagg ccagcaaaag gccaggaacc gtaaaaaggc
     5101 cgcgttgctg gcgtttttcc ataggctccg cccccctgac gagcatcaca aaaatcgacg
     5161 ctcaagtcag aggtggcgaa acccgacagg actataaaga taccaggcgt ttccccctgg
     5221 aagctccctc gtgcgctctc ctgttccgac cctgccgctt accggatacc tgtccgcctt
     5281 tctcccttcg ggaagcgtgg cgctttctca tagctcacgc tgtaggtatc tcagttcggt
     5341 gtaggtcgtt cgctccaagc tgggctgtgt gcacgaaccc cccgttcagc ccgaccgctg
     5401 cgccttatcc ggtaactatc gtcttgagtc caacccggta agacacgact tatcgccact
     5461 ggcagcagcc actggtaaca ggattagcag agcgaggtat gtaggcggtg ctacagagtt
     5521 cttgaagtgg tggcctaact acggctacac tagaagaaca gtatttggta tctgcgctct
     5581 gctgaagcca gttaccttcg gaaaaagagt tggtagctct tgatccggca aacaaaccac
     5641 cgctggtagc ggtggttttt ttgtttgcaa gcagcagatt acgcgcagaa aaaaaggatc
     5701 tcaagaagat cctttgatct tttctacggg gtctgacgct cagtggaacg aaaactcacg
     5761 ttaagggatt ttggtcatga gattatcaaa aaggatcttc acctagatcc ttttaaatta
     5821 aaaatgaagt tttaaatcaa tctaaagtat atatgagtaa acttggtctg acagttacca
     5881 atgcttaatc agtgaggcac ctatctcagc gatctgtcta tttcgttcat ccatagttgc
     5941 ctgactcccc gtcgtgtaga taactacgat acgggagggc ttaccatctg gccccagtgc
     6001 tgcaatgata ccgcgagacc cacgctcacc ggctccagat ttatcagcaa taaaccagcc
     6061 agccggaagg gccgagcgca gaagtggtcc tgcaacttta tccgcctcca tccagtctat
     6121 taattgttgc cgggaagcta gagtaagtag ttcgccagtt aatagtttgc gcaacgttgt
     6181 tgccattgct acaggcatcg tggtgtcacg ctcgtcgttt ggtatggctt cattcagctc
     6241 cggttcccaa cgatcaaggc gagttacatg atcccccatg ttgtgcaaaa aagcggttag
     6301 ctccttcggt cctccgatcg ttgtcagaag taagttggcc gcagtgttat cactcatggt
     6361 tatggcagca ctgcataatt ctcttactgt catgccatcc gtaagatgct tttctgtgac
     6421 tggtgagtac tcaaccaagt cattctgaga atagtgtatg cggcgaccga gttgctcttg
     6481 cccggcgtca atacgggata ataccgcgcc acatagcaga actttaaaag tgctcatcat
     6541 tggaaaacgt tcttcggggc gaaaactctc aaggatctta ccgctgttga gatccagttc
     6601 gatgtaaccc actcgtgcac ccaactgatc ttcagcatct tttactttca ccagcgtttc
     6661 tgggtgagca aaaacaggaa ggcaaaatgc cgcaaaaaag ggaataaggg cgacacggaa
     6721 atgttgaata ctcatactct tcctttttca atattattga agcatttatc agggttattg
     6781 tctcatgagc ggatacatat ttgaatgtat ttagaaaaat aaacaaatag gggttccgcg
     6841 cacatttccc cgaaaagtgc cacctgacgt cgacggatcg gga
//
